>Addgene plasmid #159305 | FRP272 | addgene full sequence | sequence record 311201 | Addgene NGS Result
ATTTAGGTGACACTATAGAACGCGGCCGCCAGCTGAAGCTTCGTACGCTGCAGGTCGACGGATCGGTGAC
GGTGCTGGTTTAATTAACATGAGTAAAGGAGAAGAACTTTTCACTGGAGTTGTCCCAATTCTTGTTGAAT
TAGATGGTGATGTTAATGGGCACAAATTTTCTGTCCGTGGAGAGGGTGAAGGTGATGCTACAAACGGAAA
ACTCACCCTTAAATTTATTTGCACTACTGGAAAACTACCTGTTCCGTGGCCAACACTTGTCACTACTCTG
ACCTATGGTGTTCAATGCTTTTCCCGTTATCCGGATCACATGAAACGGCATGACTTTTTCAAGAGTGCCA
TGCCCGAAGGTTATGTACAGGAACGCACTATATCTTTCAAAGATGACGGGACCTACAAGACGCGTGCTGA
AGTCAAGTTTGAAGGTGATACCCTTGTTAATCGTATCGAGTTAAAGGGTATTGATTTTAAAGAAGATGGA
AACATTCTTGGACACAAACTCGAGTACAACTTTAACTCACACAATGTATACATCACGGCAGACAAACAAA
AGAATGGAATCAAAGCTAACTTCAAAATTCGCCACAACGTTGAAGATGGTTCCGTTCAACTAGCAGACCA
TTATCAACAAAATACTCCAATTGGCGATGGCCCTGTCCTTTTACCAGACAACCATTACCTGTCGACACAA
TCTGTCCTTTCGAAAGATCCCAACGAAAAGCGTGACCACATGGTCCTTCTTGAGTTTGTAACTGCTGCTG
GGATTACACATGGCATGGATGAGCTCTACAAATAATAAGCTTGGCTGTTTTGGCGCGCCACTTCTAAATA
AGCGAATTTCTTATGATTTATGATTTTTATTATTAAATAAGTTATAAAAAAAATAAGTGTATACAAATTT
TAAAGTGACTCTTAGGTTTTAAAACGAAAATTCTTATTCTTGAGTAACTCTTTCCTGTAGGTCAGGTTGC
TTTCTCAGGTATAGTATGAGGTCGCTCTTATTGACCACACCTCTACCGGCAGATCCGCTAGGGATAACAG
GGTAATATAGATCTGTTTAGCTTGCCTCGTCCCCGCCGGGTCACCCGGCCAGCGACATGGAGGCCCAGAA
TACCCTCCTTGACAGTCTTGACGTGCGCAGCTCAGGGGCATGATGTGACTGTCGCCCGTACATTTAGCCC
ATACATCCCCATGTATAATCATTTGCATCCATACATTTTGATGGCCGCACGGCGCGAAGCAAAAATTACG
GCTCCTCGCTGCAGACCTGCGAGCAGGGAAACGCTCCCCTCACAGACGCGTTGAATTGTCCCCACGCCGC
GCCCCTGTAGAGAAATATAAAAGGTTAGGATTTGCCACTGAGGTTCTTCTTTCATATACTTCCTTTTAAA
ATCTTGCTAGGATACAGTTCTCACATCACATCCGAACATAAACAACCATGGGTAAGGAAAAGACTCACGT
TTCGAGGCCGCGATTAAATTCCAACATGGATGCTGATTTATATGGGTATAAATGGGCTCGCGATAATGTC
GGGCAATCAGGTGCGACAATCTATCGATTGTATGGGAAGCCCGATGCGCCAGAGTTGTTTCTGAAACATG
GCAAAGGTAGCGTTGCCAATGATGTTACAGATGAGATGGTCAGACTAAACTGGCTGACGGAATTTATGCC
TCTTCCGACCATCAAGCATTTTATCCGTACTCCTGATGATGCATGGTTACTCACCACTGCGATCCCCGGC
AAAACAGCATTCCAGGTATTAGAAGAATATCCTGATTCAGGTGAAAATATTGTTGATGCGCTGGCAGTGT
TCCTGCGCCGGTTGCATTCGATTCCTGTTTGTAATTGTCCTTTTAACAGCGATCGCGTATTTCGTCTCGC
TCAGGCGCAATCACGAATGAATAACGGTTTGGTTGATGCGAGTGATTTTGATGACGAGCGTAATGGCTGG
CCTGTTGAACAAGTCTGGAAAGAAATGCATAAGCTTTTGCCATTCTCACCGGATTCAGTCGTCACTCATG
GTGATTTCTCACTTGATAACCTTATTTTTGACGAGGGGAAATTAATAGGTTGTATTGATGTTGGACGAGT
CGGAATCGCAGACCGATACCAGGATCTTGCCATCCTATGGAACTGCCTCGGTGAGTTTTCTCCTTCATTA
CAGAAACGGCTTTTTCAAAAATATGGTATTGATAATCCTGATATGAATAAATTGCAGTTTCATTTGATGC
TCGATGAGTTTTTCTAATCAGTACTGACAATAAAAAGATTCTTGTTTTCAAGAACTTGTCATTTGTATAG
TTTTTTTATATTGTAGTTGTTCTATTTTAATCAAATGTTAGCGTGATTTATATTTTTTTTCGCCTCGACA
TCATCTGCCCAGATGCGAAGTTAAGTGCGCAGAAAGTAATATCATGCGTCAATCGTATGTGAATGCTGGT
CGCTATACTGCTGTCGATTCGATACTAACGCCGCCATCCAGTTTAAACGAGCTCGAATTCATCGATGATA
TCAGATCCACTAGTGGCCTATGCGGCCGCGGATCTGCCGGTCTCCCTATAGTGAGTCGTATTAATTTCGA
TAAGCCAGGTTAACCTGCATTAATGAATCGGCCAACGCGCGGGGAGAGGCGGTTTGCGTATTGGGCGCTC
TTCCGCTTCCTCGCTCACTGACTCGCTGCGCTCGGTCGTTCGGCTGCGGCGAGCGGTATCAGCTCACTCA
AAGGCGGTAATACGGTTATCCACAGAATCAGGGGATAACGCAGGAAAGAACATGTGAGCAAAAGGCCAGC
AAAAGGCCAGGAACCGTAAAAAGGCCGCGTTGCTGGCGTTTTTCCATAGGCTCCGCCCCCCTGACGAGCA
TCACAAAAATCGACGCTCAAGTCAGAGGTGGCGAAACCCGACAGGACTATAAAGATACCAGGCGTTTCCC
CCTGGAAGCTCCCTCGTGCGCTCTCCTGTTCCGACCCTGCCGCTTACCGGATACCTGTCCGCCTTTCTCC
CTTCGGGAAGCGTGGCGCTTTCTCATAGCTCACGCTGTAGGTATCTCAGTTCGGTGTAGGTCGTTCGCTC
CAAGCTGGGCTGTGTGCACGAACCCCCCGTTCAGCCCGACCGCTGCGCCTTATCCGGTAACTATCGTCTT
GAGTCCAACCCGGTAAGACACGACTTATCGCCACTGGCAGCAGCCACTGGTAACAGGATTAGCAGAGCGA
GGTATGTAGGCGGTGCTACAGAGTTCTTGAAGTGGTGGCCTAACTACGGCTACACTAGAAGAACAGTATT
TGGTATCTGCGCTCTGCTGAAGCCAGTTACCTTCGGAAAAAGAGTTGGTAGCTCTTGATCCGGCAAACAA
ACCACCGCTGGTAGCGGTGGTTTTTTTGTTTGCAAGCAGCAGATTACGCGCAGAAAAAAAGGATCTCAAG
AAGATCCTTTGATCTTTTCTACGGGGTCTGACGCTCAGTGGAACGAAAACTCACGTTAAGGGATTTTGGT
CATGAGATTATCAAAAAGGATCTTCACCTAGATCCTTTTAAATTAAAAATGAAGTTTTAAATCAATCTAA
AGTATATATGAGTAAACTTGGTCTGACAGTTACCAATGCTTAATCAGTGAGGCACCTATCTCAGCGATCT
GTCTATTTCGTTCATCCATAGTTGCCTGACTCCCCGTCGTGTAGATAACTACGATACGGGAGGGCTTACC
ATCTGGCCCCAGTGCTGCAATGATACCGCGAGACCCACGCTCACCGGCTCCAGATTTATCAGCAATAAAC
CAGCCAGCCGGAAGGGCCGAGCGCAGAAGTGGTCCTGCAACTTTATCCGCCTCCATCCAGTCTATTAATT
GTTGCCGGGAAGCTAGAGTAAGTAGTTCGCCAGTTAATAGTTTGCGCAACGTTGTTGCCATTGCTACAGG
CATCGTGGTGTCACGCTCGTCGTTTGGTATGGCTTCATTCAGCTCCGGTTCCCAACGATCAAGGCGAGTT
ACATGATCCCCCATGTTGTGCAAAAAAGCGGTTAGCTCCTTCGGTCCTCCGATCGTTGTCAGAAGTAAGT
TGGCCGCAGTGTTATCACTCATGGTTATGGCAGCACTGCATAATTCTCTTACTGTCATGCCATCCGTAAG
ATGCTTTTCTGTGACTGGTGAGTACTCAACCAAGTCATTCTGAGAATAGTGTATGCGGCGACCGAGTTGC
TCTTGCCCGGCGTCAATACGGGATAATACCGCGCCACATAGCAGAACTTTAAAAGTGCTCATCATTGGAA
AACGTTCTTCGGGGCGAAAACTCTCAAGGATCTTACCGCTGTTGAGATCCAGTTCGATGTAACCCACTCG
TGCACCCAACTGATCTTCAGCATCTTTTACTTTCACCAGCGTTTCTGGGTGAGCAAAAACAGGAAGGCAA
AATGCCGCAAAAAAGGGAATAAGGGCGACACGGAAATGTTGAATACTCATACTCTTCCTTTTTCAATATT
ATTGAAGCATTTATCAGGGTTATTGTCTCATGAGCGGATACATATTTGAATGTATTTAGAAAAATAAACA
AATAGGGGTTCCGCGCACATTTCCCCGAAAAGTGCCACCTGACGTCTAAGAAACCATTATTATCATGACA
TTAACCTATAAAAATAGGCGTATCACGAGGCCCTTTCGTCTCGCGCGTTTCGGTGATGACGGTGAAAACC
TCTGACACATGCAGCTCCCGGAGACGGTCACAGCTTGTCTGTAAGCGGATGCCGGGAGCAGACAAGCCCG
TCAGGGCGCGTCAGCGGGTGTTGGCGGGTGTCGGGGCTGGCTTAACTATGCGGCATCAGAGCAGATTGTA
CTGAGAGTGCACCATATGGACATATTGTCGTTAGAACGCGGCTACAATTAATACATAACCTTATGTATCA
TACACATACG
Features (pLannotate 1.2.2; 11 found; start..end, strand, type, name):
      1..19      +  promoter       SP6 promoter: promoter for bacteriophage SP6 RNA polymerase
     89..802     +  CDS            Superfolder GFP: Superfolder GFP is a basic (constitutively fluorescent) green fluorescent protein published in 2005, derived from Aequorea victoria. It is reported to be a very rapidly-maturing weak dimer.
    842..1029    +  terminator     ADH1 terminator: S. cerevisiae ADH1; transcription terminator for the S. cerevisiae alcohol dehydrogenase 1 (ADH1) gene
   1104..2460    +  gene           kanMX: yeast selectable marker conferring kanamycin resistance (Wach et al., 1994)
   2565..2583    -  promoter       T7 promoter: promoter for bacteriophage T7 RNA polymerase
   2605..2658    -  CDS            lacI (fragment): lac repressor; lacI; The lac repressor binds to the lac operator to inhibit transcription in E. coli. This inhibition can be relieved by adding lactose or isopropyl-β-D-thiogalactopyranoside (IPTG).
   2841..3429    -  rep_origin     ori: high-copy-number ColE1/pMB1/pBR322/pUC origin of replication
   3600..4460    -  CDS            AmpR: β-lactamase; bla; confers resistance to ampicillin, carbenicillin, and related antibiotics
   4461..4565    -  promoter       AmpR promoter: bla
   4660..4695    +  CDS            rop (fragment): Rop protein, which maintains plasmids at low copy number; rop
   4797..4848    +  misc_feature   bom (fragment): basis of mobility region from pBR322
