[The description below was written by a language model from this plasmid's Addgene catalogue record and pLannotate feature annotations shown in this document.]
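Description:
FRP272 is a yeast tagging vector built on the pFA6 backbone, listed as an empty backbone whose purpose is to create chromosomal gene fusions with superfolder GFP under KanMX selection. It is a 4,910 nt plasmid maintained in E. coli through a high-copy ColE1/pUC-type origin and an ampicillin resistance gene (β-lactamase with its own promoter). No yeast origin of replication or centromere is annotated, consistent with a plasmid that serves as a source of a tagging cassette rather than one that replicates in yeast. Short fragments of lacI, rop and the pBR322 bom region are also detected; these appear to be non-functional backbone remnants.

The payload is a compact module arranged in one orientation: the synthetic sfGFP coding sequence, cloned between PacI and AscI sites that both remain intact, followed by the S. cerevisiae ADH1 terminator and then the kanMX marker gene. sfGFP is a rapidly maturing, constitutively fluorescent Aequorea-derived green protein. No yeast promoter is annotated upstream of it, which fits the design: expression of the fusion is expected to come from the promoter of the target gene once the cassette is joined in frame at its locus, with the ADH1 terminator ending the fusion transcript and kanMX allowing selection of yeast integrants. In pFA6-type vectors the cassette is usually amplified by PCR with primers carrying homology to the target locus, although the record does not spell out this procedure. SP6 and T7 phage promoters flank the module and provide convenient sequencing priming sites. The retained PacI and AscI sites would also allow the tag to be exchanged.
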