Addgene plasmid #159305: FRP272
Purpose: (Empty Backbone) Yeast tagging vector to create gene fusion with sfGFP under KanMX selection
Depositing lab: Joerg Stelling. Depositing organization: ETH Zurich (Swiss Federal Institute of Technology).
Backbone
  Vector backbone: pFA6
  Vector type: Yeast Expression
  Selectable markers: KanMX
Growth in bacteria
  Bacterial resistance: Ampicillin, 100 μg/mL
  Growth temperature: 37°C
  Growth strain: DH5alpha
  Copy number: Unknown
Gene/Insert
  Gene/Insert name: sfGFP
  Species: Synthetic
  Cloning method: Restriction Enzyme; 5′ cloning site PacI (not destroyed); 3′ cloning site AscI (not destroyed)
  Sequencing primers: 5′ SP6
Terms and licenses: Academic/Nonprofit Terms; Industry Terms: Not Available to Industry
How to cite: FRP272 was a gift from Joerg Stelling (Addgene plasmid # 159305 ; http://n2t.net/addgene:159305 ; RRID:Addgene_159305)
