>Addgene plasmid #159305 | FRP272 | depositor partial sequence | sequence record 307776 | Result from SP6 sequencing primer
GCTGCAGGTCGACGGATCGGTGACGGTGCTGGTTTAATTAACATGAGTAAAGGAGAAGAACTTTTCACTG
GAGTTGTCCCAATTCTTGTTGAATTAGATGGTGATGTTAATGGGCACAAATTTTCTGTCCGTGGAGAGGG
TGAAGGTGATGCTACAAACGGAAAACTCACCCTTAAATTTATTTGCACTACTGGAAAACTACCTGTTCCG
TGGCCAACACTTGTCACTACTCTGACCTATGGTGTTCAATGCTTTTCCCGTTATCCGGATCACATGAAAC
GGCATGACTTTTTCAAGAGTGCCATGCCCGAAGGTTATGTACAGGAACGCACTATATCTTTCAAAGATGA
CGGGACCTACAAGACGCGTGCTGAAGTCAAGTTTGAAGGTGATACCCTTGTTAATCGTATCGAGTTAAAG
GGTATTGATTTTAAAGAAGATGGAAACATTCTTGGACACAAACTCGAGTACAACTTTAACTCACACAATG
TATACATCACGGCAGACAAACAAAAGAATGGAATCAAAGCTAACTTCAAAATTCGCCACAACGTTGAAGA
TGGTTCCGTTCAACTAGCAGACCATTATCAACAAAATACTCCAATTGGCGATGGCCCTGTCCTTTTACCA
GACAACCATTACCTGTCGACACAATCTGTCCTTTCGAAAGATCCCAACGAAAAGCGTGACCACATGGTCC
TTCTTGAGTTTGTAACTGCTGCTGGGATTACACATGGCATGGATGAGCTCTACAAATAATAAGCTTGGCT
GTTTTGGCGCGCCACTTCTAAATAAGCGAATTTCTTATGATTTATGATTTTTATTATTAAATAAGTTATA
AAAAAAATAAGTGTATACAAATTTTAAAGTGACTCTTAGGTTTTAAAACGAAAATTCTTATTCTTGAGTA
ACTCTTTCCTGTAGGTCAGGTTGCTTTCTCAGGTATAGTATGAGGTCGCTCTTATTGACCACACCTCTAC
CGGCAGATCCGCTAGGGATAACAGGGTAATATAGATCTGTTTAGCTTGCCTCGTCCCCGCCGGGTCMCCC
GGCCAGCGACATGGAGGCCCAGAATACCCTCCTTGACAGTCTTGACGTGCSCAGCTCAGGGGCATGATGK
GACTGTCGCCCGTA
